>Addgene plasmid #129315 | pN1-pHlu | addgene full sequence | sequence record 260944 | Addgene NGS Result
CGTTACATAACTTACGGTAAATGGCCCGCCTGGCTGACCGCCCAACGACCCCCGCCCATTGACGTCAATA
ATGACGTATGTTCCCATAGTAACGCCAATAGGGACTTTCCATTGACGTCAATGGGTGGAGTATTTACGGT
AAACTGCCCACTTGGCAGTACATCAAGTGTATCATATGCCAAGTACGCCCCCTATTGACGTCAATGACGG
TAAATGGCCCGCCTGGCATTATGCCCAGTACATGACCTTATGGGACTTTCCTACTTGGCAGTACATCTAC
GTATTAGTCATCGCTATTACCATGGTGATGCGGTTTTGGCAGTACATCAATGGGCGTGGATAGCGGTTTG
ACTCACGGGGATTTCCAAGTCTCCACCCCATTGACGTCAATGGGAGTTTGTTTTGGCACCAAAATCAACG
GGACTTTCCAAAATGTCGTAACAACTCCGCCCCATTGACGCAAATGGGCGGTAGGCGTGTACGGTGGGAG
GTCTATATAAGCAGAGCTGGTTTAGTGAACCGTCAGATCCGCTAGCGCTACCGGACTCAGATCTCGAGCT
CAAGCTTCGAATTCTGCAGTCGACGGTACCGCGGGCCCGGGATCCACCGGTCGCCACCATGGTGAGCAAG
GGTGAAGAGCTGTTTACCGGCGTGGTGCCGATTCTGGTGGAACTGGATGGTGACGTGAACGGCCACAAAT
TCAGCGTGTCCGGCGAAGGCGAGGGCGATGCCACCTATGGTAAACTGACCCTGAAGTTTATCTGCACCAC
CGGCAAGCTGCCAGTGCCATGGCCAACCCTGGTGACCACCTTTAGCTATGGCGTGCAGTGTTTCTCCCGC
TACCCCGATCACATGAAACGTCATGACTTTTTCAAGAGCGCCATGCCAGAAGGTTATGTGCAGGAGCGCA
CCATTTTCTTTAAAGATGACGGCAATTACAAGACCCGTGCGGAAGTGAAATTTGAGGGCGATACCCTGGT
GAACCGCATTGAACTGAAAGGCATCGACTTCAAGGATGACGGTAATATTCTGGGCCACAAGCTGGAATAT
AACTACAATGAGCATCTGGTGTATATCATGGCAGATAAACAGAAGAACGGCACCAAAGCTATTTTCCAGG
TGCACCATAATATCGAGGATGGCGGTGTGCAGCTGGCAGACCATTATCAGCAGAACACCCCTATTGGCGA
TGGCCCTGTGCTGCTGCCGGACAATCACTACCTGCATACCCAGTCTGCTCTGAGTAAAGATCCGAACGAA
AAGCGCGACCACATGGTGCTGCTGGAGTTTGTGACCGCCGCGGGTATCACCCATGGCATGGACGAGCTGT
ACAAATGAGCGGCCGCGACTCTAGATCATAATCAGCCATACCACATTTGTAGAGGTTTTACTTGCTTTAA
AAAACCTCCCACACCTCCCCCTGAACCTGAAACATAAAATGAATGCAATTGTTGTTGTTAACTTGTTTAT
TGCAGCTTATAATGGTTACAAATAAAGCAATAGCATCACAAATTTCACAAATAAAGCATTTTTTTCACTG
CATTCTAGTTGTGGTTTGTCCAAACTCATCAATGTATCTTAAGGCGTAAATTGTAAGCGTTAATATTTTG
TTAAAATTCGCGTTAAATTTTTGTTAAATCAGCTCATTTTTTAACCAATAGGCCGAAATCGGCAAAATCC
CTTATAAATCAAAAGAATAGACCGAGATAGGGT
[37 nt withheld, positions 1714-1750]
AAAGAACGTGGACTCCAACGTCAAAGG
[49 nt withheld, positions 1778-1826]
T
[91 nt withheld, positions 1828-1918]
G
[124 nt withheld, positions 1920-2043]
CAGGTGGCACTTTTCGGGGAAATGTGCGCGGAACCCCTATTTGTTTATTTTTCTAAATACATTCAAATAT
GTATCCGCTCATGAGACAATAACCCTGATAAATGCTTCAATAATATTGAAAAAGGAAGAGTCCTGAGGCG
GAAAGAACCAGCTGTGGAATGTGTGTCAGTTAGGGTGTGGAAAGTCCCCAGGCTCCCCAGCAGGCAGAAG
TATGCAAAGCATGCATCTCAATTAGTCAGCAACCAGGTGTGGAAAGTCCCCAGGCTCCCCAGCAGGCAGA
AGTATGCAAAGCATGCATCTCAATTAGTCAGCAACCATAGTCCCGCCCCTAACTCCGCCCATCCCGCCCC
TAACTCCGCCCAGTTCCGCCCATTCTCCGCCCCATGGCTGACTAATTTTTTTTATTTATGCAGAGGCCGA
GGCCGCCTCGGCCTCTGAGCTATTCCAGAAGTAGTGAGGAGGCTTTTTTGGAGGCCTAGGCTTTTGCAAA
GATCGATCAAGAGACAGGATGAGGATCGTTTCGCATGATTGAACAAGATGGATTGCACGCAGGTTCTCCG
GCCGCTTGGGTGGAGAGGCTATTCGGCTATGACTGGGCACAACAGACAATCGGCTGCTCTGATGCCGCCG
TGTTCCGGCTGTCAGCGCAGGGGCGCCCGGTTCTTTTTGTCAAGACCGACCTGTCCGGTGCCCTGAATGA
ACTGCAAGACGAGGCAGCGCGGCTATCGTGGCTGGCCACGACGGGCGTTCCTTGCGCAGCTGTGCTCGAC
GTTGTCACTGAAGCGGGAAGGGACTGGCTGCTATTGGGCGAAGTGCCGGGGCAGGATCTCCTGTCATCTC
ACCTTGCTCCTGCCGAGAAAGTATCCATCATGGCTGATGCAATGCGGCGGCTGCATACGCTTGATCCGGC
TACCTGCCCATTCGACCACCAAGCGAAACATCGCATCGAGCGAGCACGTACTCGGATGGAAGCCGGTCTT
GTCGATCAGGATGATCTGGACGAAGAGCATCAGGGGCTCGCGCCAGCCGAACTGTTCGCCAGGCTCAAGG
CGAGCATGCCCGACGGCGAGGATCTCGTCGTGACCCATGGCGATGCCTGCTTGCCGAATATCATGGTGGA
AAATGGCCGCTTTTCTGGATTCATCGACTGTGGCCGGCTGGGTGTGGCGGACCGCTATCAGGACATAGCG
TTGGCTACCCGTGATATTGCTGAAGAGCTTGGCGGCGAATGGGCTGACCGCTTCCTCGTGCTTTACGGTA
TCGCCGCTCCCGATTCGCAGCGCATCGCCTTCTATCGCCTTCTTGACGAGTTCTTCTGAGCGGGACTCTG
GGGTTCGAAATGACCGACCAAGCGACGCCCAACCTGCCATCACGAGATTTCGATTCCACCGCCGCCTTCT
ATGAAAGGTTGGGCTTCGGAATCGTTTTCCGGGACGCCGGCTGGATGATCCTCCAGCGCGGGGATCTCAT
GCTGGAGTTCTTCGCCCACCCTAGGGGGAGGCTAACTGAAACACGGAAGGAGACAATACCGGAAGGAACC
CGCGCTATGACGGCAATAAAAAGACAGAATAAAACGCACGGTGTTGGGTCGTTTGTTCATAAACGCGGGG
TTCGGTCCCAGGGCTGGCACTCTGTCGATACCCCACCGAGACCCCATTGGGGCCAATACGCCCGCGTTTC
TTCCTTTTCCCCACCCCACCCCCCAAGTTCGGGTGAAGGCCCAGGGCTCGCAGCCAACGTCGGGGCGGCA
GGCCCTGCCATAGCCTCAGGTTACTCATATATACTTTAGATTGATTTAAAACTTCATTTTTAATTTAAAA
GGATCTAGGTGAAGATCCTTTTTGATAATCTCATGACCAAAATCCCTTAACGTGAGTTTTCGTTCCACTG
AGCGTCAGACCCCGTAGAAAAGATCAAAGGATCTTCTTGAGATCCTTTTTTTCTGCGCGTAATCTGCTGC
TTGCAAACAAAAAAACCACCGCTACCAGCGGTGGTTTGTTTGCCGGATCAAGAGCTACCAACTCTTTTTC
CGAAGGTAACTGGCTTCAGCAGAGCGCAGATACCAAATACTGTTCTTCTAGTGTAGCCGTAGTTAGGCCA
CCACTTCAAGAACTCTGTAGCACCGCCTACATACCTCGCTCTGCTAATCCTGTTACCAGTGGCTGCTGCC
AGTGGCGATAAGTCGTGTCTTACCGGGTTGGACTCAAGACGATAGTTACCGGATAAGGCGCAGCGGTCGG
GCTGAACGGGGGGTTCGTGCACACAGCCCAGCTTGGAGCGAACGACCTACACCGAACTGAGATACCTACA
GCGTGAGCTATGAGAAAGCGCCACGCTTCCCGAAGGGAGAAAGGCGGACAGGTATCCGGTAAGCGGCAGG
GTCGGAACAGGAGAGCGCACGAGGGAGCTTCCAGGGGGAAACGCCTGGTATCTTTATAGTCCTGTCGGGT
TTCGCCACCTCTGACTTGAGCGTCGATTTTTGTGATGCTCGTCAGGGGGGCGGAGCCTATGGAAAAACGC
CAGCAACGCGGCCTTTTTACGGTTCCTGGCCTTTTGCTGGCCTTTTGCTCACATGTTCTTTCCTGCGTTA
TCCCCTGATTCTGTGGATAACCGTATTACCGCCATGCATTAGTTATTAATAGTAATCAATTACGGGGTCA
TTAGTTCATAGCCCATATATGGAGTTCCG
Features (pLannotate 1.2.2; 15 found; start..end, strand, type, name):
      1..304     +  enhancer       CMV enhancer: human cytomegalovirus immediate early enhancer
    305..508     +  promoter       CMV promoter: human cytomegalovirus (CMV) immediate early promoter
    531..611     +  misc_feature   MCS: multiple cloning site
    625..1335    +  CDS            pHluorin, ratiometric: pHluorin, ratiometric is a multistate long stokes shift fluorescent protein published in 1998, derived from Aequorea victoria.
   1354..1437    +  CDS            large T antigen (fragment): large T antigen from SV40 (simian virus 40)
   1460..1581    +  polyA_signal   SV40 poly(A) signal: SV40 polyadenylation signal
   1615..2043    -  rep_origin     f1 ori (sequence partly withheld): f1 bacteriophage origin of replication; arrow indicates direction of (+) strand synthesis
   2070..2174    +  promoter       AmpR promoter: bla
   2176..2533    +  promoter       SV40 promoter: SV40 enhancer and early promoter
   2568..3362    +  CDS            NeoR/KanR: aminoglycoside phosphotransferase from Tn5; aph(3')-II (or nptII); confers resistance to neomycin, kanamycin, and G418 (Geneticin®)
   3383..3535    +  CDS            ble (fragment): BLE_KLEPN - Experimental evidence at protein level: Swiss-Prot protein existence level 1. Binding protein with a strong affinity to the bleomycin family of antibiotics. Binds to CL990; an antimitotic-antibiotic compound. From Klebsiella pneumoniae.
   3594..3641    +  polyA_signal   HSV TK poly(A) signal: herpes simplex virus thymidine kinase polyadenylation signal (Cole and Stacy, 1985)
   3732..3748    -  polyA_signal   bGH poly(A) signal (fragment): bovine growth hormone polyadenylation signal
   3970..4558    +  rep_origin     ori: high-copy-number ColE1/pMB1/pBR322/pUC origin of replication
   4673..4732    +  enhancer       CMV enhancer (fragment): human cytomegalovirus immediate early enhancer
