[The description below was written by a language model from this plasmid's Addgene catalogue record and pLannotate feature annotations shown in this document.]
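Description:
pN1-pHlu is a mammalian expression plasmid of about 4.7 kb, built on a pN1-type backbone, that expresses the genetically encoded pH indicator pHluorin. The coding sequence, annotated as the ratiometric form of pHluorin (a pH-sensitive fluorescent protein derived from Aequorea victoria GFP), sits just downstream of the multiple cloning site. It is driven by the human cytomegalovirus immediate early enhancer and promoter and terminated by an SV40 polyadenylation signal. No fusion partner or targeting sequence is annotated in the multiple cloning site region, so the sensor appears to be expressed on its own. The exact cloning sites used are not recorded. The short hits to SV40 large T antigen, ble and bGH poly(A) are small fragments that most likely reflect residual backbone sequence rather than functional elements. The CMV enhancer fragment at the end of the record is simply the enhancer continuing across the numbering origin of the circular sequence.

In bacteria the plasmid is maintained by a high-copy ColE1/pUC-type origin and selected with kanamycin. The Tn5 aminoglycoside phosphotransferase gene (NeoR/KanR) is preceded by both a bacterial bla promoter and the SV40 enhancer/early promoter, and is followed by the HSV TK polyadenylation signal. The same marker can therefore confer G418 resistance in mammalian cells, which would allow stable selection. An f1 origin is also present, permitting single-stranded DNA production.

The stated purpose is pH measurement. Ratiometric pHluorin shifts its excitation spectrum with pH, so intracellular pH can be read out from a ratio of two excitation wavelengths in live cells. The associated work concerns quantitative imaging with a fluorescent ATP indicator, where a pH reporter of this kind would plausibly act as a companion control, although the record does not say so.
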