Addgene plasmid #129315: pN1-pHlu
Purpose: pH measurement
Depositing lab: Yasushi Okada. Publication: Live cell imaging of metabolic heterogeneity by quantitative fluorescent ATP indicator protein, QUEEN-37C. Yaginuma H, Okada Y. bioRxiv 2021.10.08.463131 10.1101/2021.10.08.463131.
Backbone
  Vector backbone: pN1
  Vector type: Mammalian Expression
Growth in bacteria
  Bacterial resistance: Kanamycin, 50 μg/mL
  Growth temperature: 37°C
  Growth strain: DH5alpha
  Copy number: High Copy
Gene/Insert
  Gene/Insert name: pHluorin (from H. Imamura)
  Species: Synthetic
  Cloning method: Restriction Enzyme; 5′ cloning site Unknown (unknown if destroyed)
Terms and licenses: Academic/Nonprofit Terms; Industry Terms: Not Available to Industry
Depositor comments: Depositor Adm #1033 . Please visit https://www.biorxiv.org/content/10.1101/2021.10.08.463131v1 for bioRxiv preprint.
How to cite: pN1-pHlu was a gift from Yasushi Okada (Addgene plasmid # 129315 ; http://n2t.net/addgene:129315 ; RRID:Addgene_129315)
